Addgene plasmid #201412: Dhh1
Purpose: Bacterial protein expression of Dhh1
Depositing lab: Michael Rosen. Depositing organization: University of Texas Southwestern Medical Center. Publication: Quantitative reconstitution of yeast RNA processing bodies. Currie SL, Xing W, Muhlrad D, Decker CJ, Parker R, Rosen MK. Proc Natl Acad Sci U S A. 2023 Apr 4;120(14):e2214064120. doi: 10.1073/pnas.2214064120. Epub 2023 Mar 27. PubMed 36972455.
Backbone
  Vector backbone: MTTH
  Backbone size w/o insert (bp): 6700
  Vector type: Bacterial Expression
Growth in bacteria
  Bacterial resistance: Ampicillin, 100 μg/mL
  Growth temperature: 37°C
  Growth strain: DH5alpha
  Copy number: High Copy
Gene/Insert
  Gene/Insert name: Dhh1
  Species: S. cerevisiae (budding yeast)
  Insert size (bp): 1518
  Entrez Gene: DHH1 (a.k.a. YDL160C)
  Promoter: tac
  Tag / fusion protein: MBP, TEV (N terminal on backbone); TEV, 6xHis (C terminal on backbone)
  Cloning method: Restriction Enzyme; 5′ cloning site NdeI (not destroyed); 3′ cloning site BamHI (not destroyed)
  Sequencing primers: 5′ GGTCGTCAGACTGTCGATGAAGCC; 3′ CAGGAAACAGCTATGACC
Resource information
  A portion of this plasmid was derived from a plasmid made by: gene insert was a gift from Roy Parker (University of Colorado Boulder)
Terms and licenses: Academic/Nonprofit Terms; Industry Terms: Not Available to Industry
How to cite: Dhh1 was a gift from Michael Rosen (Addgene plasmid # 201412 ; http://n2t.net/addgene:201412 ; RRID:Addgene_201412)
