[The description below was written by a language model from this plasmid's Addgene catalogue record and pLannotate feature annotations shown in this document.]
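Description:
Dhh1 is a bacterial expression plasmid of about 8.2 kb built on the MTTH backbone, designed for producing the Saccharomyces cerevisiae DEAD-box RNA helicase Dhh1 (DHH1/YDL160C) in E. coli. It replicates from a ColE1/pMB1-type origin and is selected with ampicillin through the β-lactamase gene. The catalogue lists it as high copy, although the feature table also shows a rop gene and pBR322 bom fragments, elements usually associated with copy-number moderation. An M13 phage origin is present as well, a common carry-over that permits single-stranded DNA production.

The 1,518 bp Dhh1 coding sequence was inserted between NdeI and BamHI sites, both retained, downstream of the hybrid tac promoter and a lac operator. The plasmid carries its own lacI gene under the lacIq promoter, so transcription is kept repressed until it is induced with IPTG. Tandem rrnB T1 and T2 terminators close the expression unit. The open reading frame begins with a cytosolic, signal-sequence-free maltose binding protein, followed by a TEV protease site, then Dhh1, then a second TEV site and a C-terminal 6xHis tag (the annotation software labels this short stretch as a capTEV fragment). This arrangement allows two independent affinity handles, amylose and immobilized metal, to select for full-length protein. TEV cleavage can then remove both tags to leave nearly native Dhh1. A residual lacZα fragment downstream of the tag appears to be a backbone remnant.

Dhh1 acts in mRNA turnover and activation of decapping. The associated publication concerns quantitative reconstitution of yeast RNA processing bodies, which suggests the recombinant protein was purified for such in vitro work.
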