Features (pLannotate 1.2.2; 23 found; start..end, strand, type, name):
     94..122     +  promoter       tac promoter: strong E. coli promoter; hybrid between the trp and lac UV5 promoters
    130..146     +  protein_bind   lac operator: The lac repressor binds to the lac operator to inhibit transcription in E. coli. This inhibition can be relieved by adding lactose or isopropyl-β-D-thiogalactopyranoside (IPTG). lac repressor encoded by lacI
    216..1316    +  CDS            MBP: maltose binding protein from E. coli; malE (mutated); This version of the gene does not encode a signal sequence, so MBP will remain in the cytosol.
   1389..1409    +  CDS            TEV site: tobacco etch virus (TEV) protease recognition and cleavage site
   1413..2930    +  CDS            DHH1: DHH1_YEAST - Experimental evidence at protein level: Swiss-Prot protein existence level 1. ATP-dependent RNA helicase involved in mRNA turnover, and more specifically in mRNA decapping by activating the decapping enzyme DCP1 (PubMed:11780629, PubMed:12032091, PubMed:11696541, PubMed:12730603, PubMed:15703442. PubMed:15706350). Is involved in G1/S DNA-damage checkpoint recovery, probably through the regulation of the translational status of a subset of mRNAs (PubMed:15166134). May also have a role in translation and mRNA nuclear export (PubMed:12930949). Required for sporulation (PubMed:1293094
   2937..2957    +  CDS            TEV site: tobacco etch virus (TEV) protease recognition and cleavage site
   2958..2974    +  CDS            capTEV™ (fragment): composite tag for in vivo biotinylation, TEV protease cleavage, and 6xHis tagging
   2987..3141    +  CDS            lacZα (fragment): LacZα fragment of β-galactosidase; lacZ fragment
   3234..3349    +  ncRNA          5S rRNA: Accession: RF00001 - 5S ribosomal RNA
   3353..3439    +  terminator     rrnB T1 terminator: Escherichia coli rrnB; transcription terminator T1 from the E. coli rrnB gene
   3531..3558    +  terminator     rrnB T2 terminator: transcription terminator T2 from the E. coli rrnB gene
   3577..3668    +  promoter       AmpR promoter: bla
   3669..4529    +  CDS            AmpR: β-lactamase; bla; confers resistance to ampicillin, carbenicillin, and related antibiotics
   4571..5084    -  rep_origin     M13 ori (sequence partly withheld): M13 bacteriophage origin of replication; arrow indicates direction of (+) strand synthesis
   5195..5783    +  rep_origin     ori: high-copy-number ColE1/pMB1/pBR322/pUC origin of replication
   5969..6038    -  misc_feature   bom (fragment): basis of mobility region from pBR322
   6036..6134    -  misc_feature   bom (fragment): basis of mobility region from pBR322
   6236..6427    -  CDS            rop: Rop protein, which maintains plasmids at low copy number; rop
   6444..6824    +  CDS            YPB1_ECOLX: Protein predicted: Swiss-Prot protein existence level 4. From Escherichia coli.
   6923..7000    +  promoter       lacIq promoter: lacI (mutant); In the lacIq allele, a single base change in the promoter boosts expression of the lacI gene about 10-fold.
   7001..8083    +  CDS            lacI: lac repressor; lacI; The lac repressor binds to the lac operator to inhibit transcription in E. coli. This inhibition can be relieved by adding lactose or isopropyl-β-D-thiogalactopyranoside (IPTG).
   8096..8117    +  protein_bind   CAP binding site: CAP binding activates transcription in the presence of cAMP. E. coli catabolite activator protein
   8136..8153    +  promoter       tet promoter (fragment): E. coli promoter for tetracycline efflux protein gene
>Addgene plasmid #201412 | Dhh1 | addgene full sequence | sequence record 394510 | Addgene NGS Result
ATAATTCGTGTCGCTCAAGGCGCACTCCCGTTCTGGATAATGTTTTTTGCGCCGACATCATAACGGTTCT
GGCAAATATTCTGAAATGAGCTGTTGACAATTAATCATCGGCTCGTATAATGTGTGGAATTGTGAGCGGA
TAACAATTTCACACAGGAAACAGCCAGTCCGTTTAGGTGTTTTCACGAGCACTTCACCAACAAGGACCAT
AGATTATGAAAACTGAAGAAGGTAAACTGGTAATCTGGATTAACGGCGATAAAGGCTATAACGGTCTCGC
TGAAGTCGGTAAGAAATTCGAGAAAGATACCGGAATTAAAGTCACCGTTGAGCATCCGGATAAACTGGAA
GAGAAATTCCCACAGGTTGCGGCAACTGGCGATGGCCCTGACATTATCTTCTGGGCACACGACCGCTTTG
GTGGCTACGCTCAATCTGGCCTGTTGGCTGAAATCACCCCGGACAAAGCGTTCCAGGACAAGCTGTATCC
GTTTACCTGGGATGCCGTACGTTACAACGGCAAGCTGATTGCTTACCCGATCGCTGTTGAAGCGTTATCG
CTGATTTATAACAAAGATCTGCTGCCGAACCCGCCAAAAACCTGGGAAGAGATCCCGGCGCTGGATAAAG
AACTGAAAGCGAAAGGTAAGAGCGCGCTGATGTTCAACCTGCAAGAACCGTACTTCACCTGGCCGCTGAT
TGCTGCTGACGGGGGTTATGCGTTCAAGTATGAAAACGGCAAGTACGACATTAAAGACGTGGGCGTGGAT
AACGCTGGCGCGAAAGCGGGTCTGACCTTCCTGGTTGACCTGATTAAAAACAAACACATGAATGCAGACA
CCGATTACTCCATCGCAGAAGCTGCCTTTAATAAAGGCGAAACAGCGATGACCATCAACGGCCCGTGGGC
ATGGTCCAACATCGACACCAGCAAAGTGAATTATGGTGTAACGGTACTGCCGACCTTCAAGGGTCAACCA
TCCAAACCGTTCGTTGGCGTGCTGAGCGCAGGTATTAACGCCGCCAGTCCGAACAAAGAGCTGGCAAAAG
AGTTCCTCGAAAACTATCTGCTGACTGATGAAGGTCTGGAAGCGGTTAATAAAGACAAACCGCTGGGTGC
CGTAGCGCTGAAGTCTTACGAGGAAGAGTTGGCGAAAGATCCACGTATTGCCGCCACCATGGAAAACGCC
CAGAAAGGTGAAATCATGCCGAACATCCCGCAGATGTCCGCTTTCTGGTATGCCGTGCGTACTGCGGTGA
TCAACGCCGCCAGCGGTCGTCAGACTGTCGATGAAGCCCTGAAAGACGCGCAGACTAATTCGAGCTCGAA
CAACAACAACAATAACAATAACAACAACCTCGGGATCGAGGGAAGGATTTCAGAATTTGAAAACCTGTAT
TTTCAGGGCCATATGGGTTCCATCAATAATAACTTCAACACTAATAATAACAGTAATACGGATCTCGATC
GGGACTGGAAAACTGCATTGAATATTCCCAAGAAGGATACCAGACCACAGACAGATGATGTCTTAAATAC
AAAGGGTAATACTTTTGAAGATTTTTATTTGAAAAGAGAGCTGTTAATGGGTATTTTTGAAGCCGGTTTT
GAAAAACCATCCCCTATTCAAGAAGAGGCTATTCCGGTAGCAATAACTGGTAGAGACATATTGGCCAGAG
CAAAGAATGGTACAGGTAAGACAGCCGCATTTGTTATTCCTACGTTAGAGAAAGTCAAACCAAAGTTGAA
TAAAATTCAGGCTTTGATCATGGTTCCCACAAGAGAGTTAGCTCTGCAAACTTCCCAAGTCGTCCGTACA
TTGGGAAAACACTGTGGTATTTCATGTATGGTGACCACTGGTGGTACCAATTTGAGAGACGATATTCTAA
GATTAAATGAAACAGTCCATATTTTGGTTGGTACTCCTGGTAGAGTGTTGGATTTAGCTTCGAGAAAAGT
AGCAGATCTGTCTGATTGTTCATTATTCATCATGGACGAAGCCGATAAAATGTTATCTCGTGACTTCAAG
ACAATAATTGAACAAATCTTATCCTTCTTACCTCCAACTCACCAATCTTTATTATTTAGCGCTACTTTCC
CACTAACGGTTAAGGAATTCATGGTTAAACATCTGCATAAGCCTTATGAAATTAATTTGATGGAAGAATT
GACTCTAAAGGGTATTACTCAATACTACGCCTTTGTTGAAGAAAGGCAAAAGCTACATTGTTTAAATACT
TTATTCTCTAAGCTTCAAATTAATCAAGCCATTATTTTTTGTAATTCTACTAACCGTGTCGAATTACTAG
CCAAGAAAATCACTGATTTAGGCTATTCCTGTTATTACTCTCATGCAAGAATGAAGCAACAAGAAAGAAA
TAAAGTTTTCCACGAATTTCGTCAAGGTAAGGTTCGTACATTGGTCTGCTCCGATTTATTGACCCGTGGT
ATCGATATTCAAGCCGTTAATGTCGTTATCAATTTCGATTTCCCCAAAACGGCAGAAACATATTTACATC
GTATTGGTAGATCCGGTAGGTTTGGCCACTTGGGTTTAGCAATCAATTTGATTAACTGGAATGATCGGTT
TAACCTTTATAAAATCGAACAAGAACTGGGCACTGAAATTGCGGCTATTCCGGCCACTATCGATAAGTCA
TTGTATGTGGCTGAAAATGACGAAACGGTACCTGTCCCATTCCCGATAGAGCAACAGAGCTATCATCAAC
AAGCGATACCTCAGCAACAATTACCATCTCAGCAACAATTTGCTATTCCTCCGCAGCAACATCATCCACA
ATTCATGGTTCCTCCTTCGCATCAGCAACAACAGGCGTATCCTCCACCGCAAATGCCATCGCAGCAGGGG
TATCCTCCACAGCAGGAACATTTCATGGCGATGCCACCTGGTCAGTCACAACCCCAGTATGGATCCGAAA
ACCTGTATTTTCAGGGCCATCATCATCATCATCACTGAAAGCTTGGCACTGGCCGTCGTTTTACAACGTC
GTGACTGGGAAAACCCTGGCGTTACCCAACTTAATCGCCTTGCAGCACATCCCCCTTTCGCCAGCTGGCG
TAATAGCGAAGAGGCCCGCACCGATCGCCCTTCCCAACAGTTGCGCAGCCTGAATGGCGAATGGCAGCTT
GGCTGTTTTGGCGGATGAGATAAGATTTTCAGCCTGATACAGATTAAATCAGAACGCAGAAGCGGTCTGA
TAAAACAGAATTTGCCTGGCGGCAGTAGCGCGGTGGTCCCACCTGACCCCATGCCGAACTCAGAAGTGAA
ACGCCGTAGCGCCGATGGTAGTGTGGGGTCTCCCCATGCGAGAGTAGGGAACTGCCAGGCATCAAATAAA
ACGAAAGGCTCAGTCGAAAGACTGGGCCTTTCGTTTTATCTGTTGTTTGTCGGTGAACGCTCTCCTGAGT
AGGACAAATCCGCCGGGAGCGGATTTGAACGTTGCGAAGCAACGGCCCGGAGGGTGGCGGGCAGGACGCC
CGCCATAAACTGCCAGGCATCAAATTAAGCAGAAGGCCATCCTGACGGATGGCCTTTTTGCGTTTCTACA
AACTCTTTTGTTTATTTTTCTAAATACATTCAAATATGTATCCGCTCATGAGACAATAACCCTGATAAAT
GCTTCAATAATATTGAAAAAGGAAGAGTATGAGTATTCAACATTTCCGTGTCGCCCTTATTCCCTTTTTT
GCGGCATTTTGCCTTCCTGTTTTTGCTCACCCAGAAACGCTGGTGAAAGTAAAAGATGCTGAAGATCAGT
TGGGTGCACGAGTGGGTTACATCGAACTGGATCTCAACAGCGGTAAGATCCTTGAGAGTTTTCGCCCCGA
AGAACGTTTCCCAATGATGAGCACTTTTAAAGTTCTGCTATGTGGCGCGGTATTATCCCGTGTTGACGCC
GGGCAAGAGCAACTCGGTCGCCGCATACACTATTCTCAGAATGACTTGGTTGAGTACTCACCAGTCACAG
AAAAGCATCTTACGGATGGCATGACAGTAAGAGAATTATGCAGTGCTGCCATAACCATGAGTGATAACAC
TGCGGCCAACTTACTTCTGACAACGATCGGAGGACCGAAGGAGCTAACCGCTTTTTTGCACAACATGGGG
GATCATGTAACTCGCCTTGATCGTTGGGAACCGGAGCTGAATGAAGCCATACCAAACGACGAGCGTGACA
CCACGATGCCTGTAGCAATGGCAACAACGTTGCGCAAACTATTAACTGGCGAACTACTTACTCTAGCTTC
CCGGCAACAATTAATAGACTGGATGGAGGCGGATAAAGTTGCAGGACCACTTCTGCGCTCGGCCCTTCCG
GCTGGCTGGTTTATTGCTGATAAATCTGGAGCCGGTGAGCGTGGGTCTCGCGGTATCATTGCAGCACTGG
GGCCAGATGGTAAGCCCTCCCGTATCGTAGTTATCTACACGACGGGGAGTCAGGCAACTATGGATGAACG
AAATAGACAGATCGCTGAGATAGGTGCCTCACTGATTAAGCATTGGTAACTGTCAGACCAAGTTTACTCA
TATATACTTTAGATTGATT
[38 nt withheld, positions 4570-4607]
A
[37 nt withheld, positions 4609-4645]
ATTTTGTTAAAATTCGCGTTAAATTTTTGTTAAATCAGCTCATTTTTTAACCAATAGGCCGAAATCGGCA
AAATCCCTTATAAATCAAAAGAATAGCCCGAGATAGGGT
[37 nt withheld, positions 4755-4791]
AAAGAACGTGGACTCCAACGTCAAAGG
[141 nt withheld, positions 4819-4959]
G
[125 nt withheld, positions 4961-5085]
AAAGGATCTAGGTGAAGATCCTTTTTGATAATCTCATGACCAAAATCCCTTAACGTGAGTTTTCGTTCCA
CTGAGCGTCAGACCCCGTAGAAAAGATCAAAGGATCTTCTTGAGATCCTTTTTTTCTGCGCGTAATCTGC
TGCTTGCAAACAAAAAAACCACCGCTACCAGCGGTGGTTTGTTTGCCGGATCAAGAGCTACCAACTCTTT
TTCCGAAGGTAACTGGCTTCAGCAGAGCGCAGATACCAAATACTGTCCTTCTAGTGTAGCCGTAGTTAGG
CCACCACTTCAAGAACTCTGTAGCACCGCCTACATACCTCGCTCTGCTAATCCTGTTACCAGTGGCTGCT
GCCAGTGGCGATAAGTCGTGTCTTACCGGGTTGGACTCAAGACGATAGTTACCGGATAAGGCGCAGCGGT
CGGGCTGAACGGGGGGTTCGTGCACACAGCCCAGCTTGGAGCGAACGACCTACACCGAACTGAGATACCT
ACAGCGTGAGCTATGAGAAAGCGCCACGCTTCCCGAAGGGAGAAAGGCGGACAGGTATCCGGTAAGCGGC
AGGGTCGGAACAGGAGAGCGCACGAGGGAGCTTCCAGGGGGAAACGCCTGGTATCTTTATAGTCCTGTCG
GGTTTCGCCACCTCTGACTTGAGCGTCGATTTTTGTGATGCTCGTCAGGGGGGCGGAGCCTATGGAAAAA
CGCCAGCAACGCGGCCTTTTTACGGTTCCTGGCCTTTTGCTGGCCTTTTGCTCACATGTTCTTTCCTGCG
TTATCCCCTGATTCTGTGGATAACCGTATTACCGCCTTTGAGTGAGCTGATACCGCTCGCCGCAGCCGAA
CGACCGAGCGCAGCGAGTCAGTGAGCGAGGAAGCGGAAGAGCGCCTGATGCGGTATTTTCTCCTTACGCA
TCTGTGCGGTATTTCACACCGCATGTGGTGCACTCTCAGTACACCGCATGTGGTGCACTCTCAGTACAAT
CTGCTCTGATGCCGCATAGTTAAGCCAGTATACACTCCGCTATCGCTACGTGACTGGGTCATGGCTGCGC
CCCGACACCCGCCAACACCCGCTGACGCGCCCTGACGGGCTTGTCTGCTCCCGGCATCCGCTTACAGACA
AGCTGTGACCGTCTCCGGGAGCTGCATGTGTCAGAGGTTTTCACCGTCATCACCGAAACGCGCGAGGCAG
CTGCGGTAAAGCTCATCAGCGTGGTCGTGCAGCGATTCACAGATGTCTGCCTGTTCATCCGCGTCCAGCT
CGTTGAGTTTCTCCAGAAGCGTTAATGTCTGGCTTCTGATAAAGCGGGCCATGTTAAGGGCGGTTTTTTC
CTGTTTGGTCACTGATGCCTCCGTGTAAGGGGGATTTCTGTTCATGGGGGTAATGATACCGATGAAACGA
GAGAGGATGCTCACGATACGGGTTACTGATGATGAACATGCCCGGTTACTGGAACGTTGTGAGGGTAAAC
AACTGGCGGTATGGATGCGGCGGGACCAGAGAAAAATCACTCAGGGTCAATGCCAGCGCTTCGTTAATAC
AGATGTAGGTGTTCCACAGGGTAGCCAGCAGCATCCTGCGATGCAGATCCGGAACATAATGGTGCAGGGC
GCTGACTTCCGCGTTTCCAGACTTTACGAAACACGGAAACCGAAGACCATTCATGTTGTTGCTCAGGTCG
CAGACGTTTTGCAGCAGCAGTCGCTTCACGTTCGCTCGCGTATCGGTGATTCATTCTGCTAACCAGTAAG
GCAACCCCGCCAGCCTAGCCGGGTCCTCAACGACAGGAGCACGATCATGCGCACCCGTGGCCAGGACCCA
ACGCTGCCCGAAATTCCGACACCATCGAATGGTGCAAAACCTTTCGCGGTATGGCATGATAGCGCCCGGA
AGAGAGTCAATTCAGGGTGGTGAATGTGAAACCAGTAACGTTATACGATGTCGCAGAGTATGCCGGTGTC
TCTTATCAGACCGTTTCCCGCGTGGTGAACCAGGCCAGCCACGTTTCTGCGAAAACGCGGGAAAAAGTGG
AAGCGGCGATGGCGGAGCTGAATTACATTCCCAACCGCGTGGCACAACAACTGGCGGGCAAACAGTCGTT
GCTGATTGGCGTTGCCACCTCCAGTCTGGCCCTGCACGCGCCGTCGCAAATTGTCGCGGCGATTAAATCT
CGCGCCGATCAACTGGGTGCCAGCGTGGTGGTGTCGATGGTAGAACGAAGCGGCGTCGAAGCCTGTAAAG
CGGCGGTGCACAATCTTCTCGCGCAACGCGTCAGTGGGCTGATCATTAACTATCCGCTGGATGACCAGGA
TGCCATTGCTGTGGAAGCTGCCTGCACTAATGTTCCGGCGTTATTTCTTGATGTCTCTGACCAGACACCC
ATCAACAGTATTATTTTCTCCCATGAAGACGGTACGCGACTGGGCGTGGAGCATCTGGTCGCATTGGGTC
ACCAGCAAATCGCGCTGTTAGCGGGCCCATTAAGTTCTGTCTCGGCGCGTCTGCGTCTGGCTGGCTGGCA
TAAATATCTCACTCGCAATCAAATTCAGCCGATAGCGGAACGGGAAGGCGACTGGAGTGCCATGTCCGGT
TTTCAACAAACCATGCAAATGCTGAATGAGGGCATCGTTCCCACTGCGATGCTGGTTGCCAACGATCAGA
TGGCGCTGGGCGCAATGCGCGCCATTACCGAGTCCGGGCTGCGCGTTGGTGCGGATATCTCGGTAGTGGG
ATACGACGATACCGAAGACAGCTCATGTTATATCCCGCCGTTAACCACCATCAAACAGGATTTTCGCCTG
CTGGGGCAAACCAGCGTGGACCGCTTGCTGCAACTCTCTCAGGGCCAGGCGGTGAAGGGCAATCAGCTGT
TGCCCGTCTCACTGGTGAAAAGAAAAACCACCCTGGCGCCCAATACGCAAACCGCCTCTCCCCGCGCGTT
GGCCGATTCATTAATGCAGCTGGCACGACAGGTTTCCCGACTGGAAAGCGGGCAGTGAGCGCAACGCAAT
TAATGTAAGTTAGCTCACTCATTAGGCACAATTCTCATGTTTGACAGCTTATCATCGACTGCACGGTGCA
CCAATGCTTCTGGCGTCAGGCAGCCATCGGAAGCTGTGGTATGGCTGTGCAGGTCGTAAATCACTGC
